Addgene plasmid #172173: pJH768v2
Purpose: PylB overexpression and purification
Depositing lab: Matthew Bennett. Depositing organization: Rice University. Publication: Improved pyrrolysine biosynthesis through phage assisted non-continuous directed evolution of the complete pathway. Ho JML, Miller CA, Smith KA, Mattia JR, Bennett MR. Nat Commun. 2021 Jun 24;12(1):3914. doi: 10.1038/s41467-021-24183-9. PubMed 34168131.
Backbone
  Vector backbone: pBR322
  Vector type: Bacterial Expression
Growth in bacteria
  Bacterial resistance: Kanamycin, 50 μg/mL
  Growth temperature: 37°C
  Growth strain: NEB Stable
  Copy number: High Copy
Gene/Insert
  Gene/Insert name: PT7/Lac-[His6-TEV-SUMO-PylB.3f2]
  Species: Synthetic
  Mutation: pET28a_LacI_PT7/Lac-[His6-TEV-SUMO-PylB(N61S, E84K, E122K, E178K, G188R, E251D)]
  Cloning method: Gibson Cloning
Terms and licenses: Academic/Nonprofit Terms; Industry Terms: Not Available to Industry
How to cite: pJH768v2 was a gift from Matthew Bennett (Addgene plasmid # 172173 ; http://n2t.net/addgene:172173 ; RRID:Addgene_172173)
