[The description below was written by a language model from this plasmid's Addgene catalogue record and pLannotate feature annotations shown in this document.]
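Description:
pJH768v2 is a bacterial expression plasmid of about 6.6 kb, built by Gibson assembly on a pET28a-type, pBR322-derived backbone, for overproducing and purifying an evolved variant of the pyrrolysine biosynthesis enzyme PylB. It replicates in E. coli from a ColE1/pMB1-family origin and retains the pBR322 bom region and the rop gene. The catalogue lists it as high copy, although rop normally moderates copy number. Selection is by kanamycin through an aph(3')-Ia aminoglycoside phosphotransferase gene. An f1 phage origin is also present, and short tetracycline-resistance fragments annotated around the lacI and T7 regions are non-functional backbone remnants.

The expression cassette is driven by a T7 promoter followed directly by a lac operator and the T7 gene 10 ribosome binding site, and it ends at a T7 terminator. The plasmid carries its own lacI gene and promoter, so transcription is repressed until induction with IPTG or lactose and requires a host that supplies T7 RNA polymerase. The open reading frame encodes an N-terminal His6 tag, a TEV protease cleavage site, a yeast SMT3-derived SUMO domain and then PylB. The His tag allows affinity capture, SUMO typically aids solubility, and the TEV site gives a route to removing the His tag. The pylB sequence matches the Methanosarcina acetivorans enzyme, a radical-mechanism isomerase that converts L-lysine to (2R,3R)-3-methylornithine. The variant here, PylB.3f2, carries N61S, E84K, E122K, E178K, G188R and E251D. The associated work evolved the pyrrolysine pathway by phage-assisted non-continuous directed evolution. A short fragment annotated as a solubility tag downstream of pylB is probably an incidental match to pET vector sequence.
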