Features (pLannotate 1.2.2; 21 found; start..end, strand, type, name):
    987..1064    -  promoter       lacI promoter: lacI
   1072..1351    -  CDS            TcR (fragment): tetracycline efflux protein; tet; confers resistance to tetracycline
   1373..1391    +  promoter       T7 promoter: promoter for bacteriophage T7 RNA polymerase
   1392..1416    +  protein_bind   lac operator: The lac repressor binds to the lac operator to inhibit transcription in E. coli. This inhibition can be relieved by adding lactose or isopropyl-β-D-thiogalactopyranoside (IPTG). lac repressor encoded by lacI
   1431..1453    +  RBS            RBS: efficient ribosome binding site from bacteriophage T7 gene 10 (Olins and Rangwala, 1989)
   1472..1488    +  CDS            capTEV™ (fragment): composite tag for in vivo biotinylation, TEV protease cleavage, and 6xHis tagging
   1499..1519    +  CDS            TEV site: tobacco etch virus (TEV) protease recognition and cleavage site
   1535..1828    +  CDS            SUMO: cleavable ubiquitin-like protein tag; S. cerevisiae SMT3 (truncated)
   1832..2881    +  CDS            pylB: PYLB_METAC - Experimental evidence at protein level: Swiss-Prot protein existence level 1. Catalyzes the isomerization of L-lysine to (2R,3R)-3- methylornithine via a radical-based mechanism (Probable). Is required for the biosynthesis of pyrrolysine. From Methanosarcina acetivorans (strain ATCC 35395 / DSM 2834 / JCM 12185 / C2A).
   2885..2929    +  CDS            SET1 (fragment): solubility-enhancement tag derived from T7 phage gene 10B
   2937..2984    +  terminator     T7 terminator: transcription terminator for bacteriophage T7 RNA polymerase
   3021..3449    +  rep_origin     f1 ori (sequence partly withheld): f1 bacteriophage origin of replication; arrow indicates direction of (+) strand synthesis
   3502..3559    +  promoter       AmpR promoter (fragment): bla
   3568..4383    -  CDS            KanR: aminoglycoside phosphotransferase; aph(3')-Ia; confers resistance to kanamycin in bacteria or G418 (Geneticin®) in eukaryotes
   4505..5093    +  rep_origin     ori: high-copy-number ColE1/pMB1/pBR322/pUC origin of replication
   5279..5418    -  misc_feature   bom: basis of mobility region from pBR322
   5520..5711    -  CDS            rop: Rop protein, which maintains plasmids at low copy number; rop
   5728..6108    +  CDS            YPB1_ECOLX: Protein predicted: Swiss-Prot protein existence level 4. From Escherichia coli.
   6180..6471    -  CDS            TcR (fragment): tetracycline efflux protein; tet; confers resistance to tetracycline
   6486..6507    -  protein_bind   CAP binding site: CAP binding activates transcription in the presence of cAMP. E. coli catabolite activator protein
   6520..986     -  CDS            lacI (across the origin): lac repressor; lacI; The lac repressor binds to the lac operator to inhibit transcription in E. coli. This inhibition can be relieved by adding lactose or isopropyl-β-D-thiogalactopyranoside (IPTG).
>Addgene plasmid #172173 | pJH768v2 | addgene full sequence | sequence record 338630 | Addgene NGS Result
GTGGTTTTTCTTTTCACCAGTGAGACGGGCAACAGCTGATTGCCCTTCACCGCCTGGCCCTGAGAGAGTT
GCAGCAAGCGGTCCACGCTGGTTTGCCCCAGCAGGCGAAAATCCTGTTTGATGGTGGTTAACGGCGGGAT
ATAACATGAGCTGTCTTCGGTATCGTCGTATCCCACTACCGAGATATCCGCACCAACGCGCAGCCCGGAC
TCGGTAATGGCGCGCATTGCGCCCAGCGCCATCTGATCGTTGGCAACCAGCATCGCAGTGGGAACGATGC
CCTCATTCAGCATTTGCATGGTTTGTTGAAAACCGGACATGGCACTCCAGTCGCCTTCCCGTTCCGCTAT
CGGCTGAATTTGATTGCGAGTGAGATATTTATGCCAGCCAGCCAGACGCAGACGCGCCGAGACAGAACTT
AATGGGCCCGCTAACAGCGCGATTTGCTGGTGACCCAATGCGACCAGATGCTCCACGCCCAGTCGCGTAC
CGTCTTCATGGGAGAAAATAATACTGTTGATGGGTGTCTGGTCAGAGACATCAAGAAATAACGCCGGAAC
ATTAGTGCAGGCAGCTTCCACAGCAATGGCATCCTGGTCATCCAGCGGATAGTTAATGATCAGCCCACTG
ACGCGTTGCGCGAGAAGATTGTGCACCGCCGCTTTACAGGCTTCGACGCCGCTTCGTTCTACCATCGACA
CCACCACGCTGGCACCCAGTTGATCGGCGCGAGATTTAATCGCCGCGACAATTTGCGACGGCGCGTGCAG
GGCCAGACTGGAGGTGGCAACGCCAATCAGCAACGACTGTTTGCCCGCCAGTTGTTGTGCCACGCGGTTG
GGAATGTAATTCAGCTCCGCCATCGCCGCTTCCACTTTTTCCCGCGTTTTCGCAGAAACGTGGCTGGCCT
GGTTCACCACGCGGGAAACGGTCTGATAAGAGACACCGGCATACTCTGCGACATCGTATAACGTTACTGG
TTTCACATTCACCACCCTGAATTGACTCTCTTCCGGGCGCTATCATGCCATACCGCGAAAGGTTTTGCGC
CATTCGATGGTGTCCGGGATCTCGACGCTCTCCCTTATGCGACTCCTGCATTAGGAAGCAGCCCAGTAGT
AGGTTGAGGCCGTTGAGCACCGCCGCCGCAAGGAATGGTGCATGCAAGGAGATGGCGCCCAACAGTCCCC
CGGCCACGGGGCCTGCCACCATACCCACGCCGAAACAAGCGCTCATGAGCCCGAAGTGGCGAGCCCGATC
TTCCCCATCGGTGATGTCGGCGATATAGGCGCCAGCAACCGCACCTGTGGCGCCGGTGATGCCGGCCACG
ATGCGTCCGGCGTAGAGGATCGAGATCTCGATCCCGCGAAATTAATACGACTCACTATAGGGGAATTGTG
AGCGGATAACAATTCCCCTCTAGAAATAATTTTGTTTAACTTTAAGAAGGAGATATACCATGGGCAGCAG
CCATCATCATCATCATCACAGCAGCGGCGAAAACCTGTATTTTCAGGGCATGATGGGCAGCAGCATGTCG
GACTCAGAAGTCAATCAAGAAGCTAAGCCAGAGGTCAAGCCAGAAGTCAAGCCTGAGACTCACATCAATT
TAAAGGTGTCCGATGGGTCTTCAGAGATCTTCTTCAAGATCAAAAAGACCACTCCTTTAAGAAGGCTGAT
GGAAGCGTTCGCTAAAAGACAGGGTAAGGAAATGGACTCCTTAAGATTCTTGTACGACGGTATTAGAATT
CAAGCTGATCAGACCCCTGAAGATTTGGACATGGAGGATAACGATATTATTGAGGCTCACAGAGAACAGA
TTGGTGGTCATATGATTAAGAAGATGGCGACTGAAGATCTGGATCGTTTTGGCGAAAAAATTATTGAAGG
ATTTCAGTTATCTGACGACGATTTACGCGCTTTGCTTAGCCTGGAATCGGAAGAAGAATTGGAAAAGCTG
TATTACGTCGCACGTAAAGTACGCAACCATTACTTTGGAAATCGCGTATTCCTGAGCTGTTTTATCTACT
TCAGCACATACTGCAAAAACCAATGTGCGTTTTGCTATTATAACTGCAAAAACAAGATTAACCGCTATCG
TTTGTCCCGCGAAGAAATCAAAGAGACTTGCAAGGCCCTTAAAGGTGCGGGTTTCCATATGATTGATCTG
ACTATGGGGGAGGATCCCTATTATTACAAGGAACCTGATCGCTTCGTGGAGCTGGTCCAAATGGTTAAGA
ATGAGCTTGGACTTCCAATCATGATTTCGCCAGGAGTAATGGATAATGCTACCCTTTTAAAAGCACGCGA
AAAGGGAGCTAATTTCTTCGCCTTATATCAAGAAACCTATGATCAAGAGTTGTACAAGAAGTTGCGCGTA
GGTCAGTCGTTCAAGAGGCGCTACAATACTCGTCGTTTTGCTAAAGAACAAGGGTATTGCATTGAAGACG
GTATCTTAACGGGAGTCGGGAACGATATCGAGTCAACGATCAAATCTTTACGCGGCATGAAATCAAATGA
TCCCGACATGGTTCGCGTGATGACTTTCTTACCCCAGGAAGGAACTCCCCTTGAGCGTTTTAAGGACAAT
AGTAACCTGAGCGAACTGAAAATCATTGCGATCTTGCGTCTGATCTTTCCGAAGTGCTTAATCCCCGCGT
CGTTGGACCTGGAAGGGATCGACGGGATGGTACACCGTCTTAACGCAGGTGCTAATATCGTGACTAGCAT
CCTTCCTAGTGATTCAAAACTTGAGGGAGTTGCTAACTACGATCGTGACCTGGAAGAGCGCGACCGCGAC
ATTAAAAGCGTCATCAAGCGCCTTGAGGGAATGGGCATGGAACCAGCGCCACAGGCGGAATTCGAGACTG
TACTGCGCTGCTAATAACAAAGCCCGAAAGGAAGCTGAGTTGGCTGCTGCCACCGCTGAGCAATAACTAG
CATAACCCCTTGGGGCCTCTAAACGGGTCTTGAGGGGTTTTTTGCTGAAAGGAGGAACTATATCCGGATT
GGCGAATGGG
[124 nt withheld, positions 3021-3144]
C
[91 nt withheld, positions 3146-3236]
A
[49 nt withheld, positions 3238-3286]
CCTTTGACGTTGGAGTCCACGTTCTTT
[37 nt withheld, positions 3314-3350]
ACCCTATCTCGGTCTATTCTTTTGATTTATAAGGGATTTTGCCGATTTCGGCCTATTGGTTAAAAAATGA
GCTGATTTAACAAAAATTTAACGCGAATTTTAACAAAATATTAACGCTTACAATTTAGGTGGCACTTTTC
GGGGAAATGTGCGCGGAACCCCTATTTGTTTATTTTTCTAAATACATTCAAATATGTATCCGCTCATGAA
TTAATTCTTAGAAAAACTCATCGAGCATCAAATGAAACTGCAATTTATTCATATCAGGATTATCAATACC
ATATTTTTGAAAAAGCCGTTTCTGTAATGAAGGAGAAAACTCACCGAGGCAGTTCCATAGGATGGCAAGA
TCCTGGTATCGGTCTGCGATTCCGACTCGTCCAACATCAATACAACCTATTAATTTCCCCTCGTCAAAAA
TAAGGTTATCAAGTGAGAAATCACCATGAGTGACGACTGAATCCGGTGAGAATGGCAAAAGTTTATGCAT
TTCTTTCCAGACTTGTTCAACAGGCCAGCCATTACGCTCGTCATCAAAATCACTCGCATCAACCAAACCG
TTATTCATTCGTGATTGCGCCTGAGCGAGACGAAATACGCGATCGCTGTTAAAAGGACAATTACAAACAG
GAATCGAATGCAACCGGCGCAGGAACACTGCCAGCGCATCAACAATATTTTCACCTGAATCAGGATATTC
TTCTAATACCTGGAATGCTGTTTTCCCGGGGATCGCAGTGGTGAGTAACCATGCATCATCAGGAGTACGG
ATAAAATGCTTGATGGTCGGAAGAGGCATAAATTCCGTCAGCCAGTTTAGTCTGACCATCTCATCTGTAA
CATCATTGGCAACGCTACCTTTGCCATGTTTCAGAAACAACTCTGGCGCATCGGGCTTCCCATACAATCG
ATAGATTGTCGCACCTGATTGCCCGACATTATCGCGAGCCCATTTATACCCATATAAATCAGCATCCATG
TTGGAATTTAATCGCGGCCTAGAGCAAGACGTTTCCCGTTGAATATGGCTCATAACACCCCTTGTATTAC
TGTTTATGTAAGCAGACAGTTTTATTGTTCATGACCAAAATCCCTTAACGTGAGTTTTCGTTCCACTGAG
CGTCAGACCCCGTAGAAAAGATCAAAGGATCTTCTTGAGATCCTTTTTTTCTGCGCGTAATCTGCTGCTT
GCAAACAAAAAAACCACCGCTACCAGCGGTGGTTTGTTTGCCGGATCAAGAGCTACCAACTCTTTTTCCG
AAGGTAACTGGCTTCAGCAGAGCGCAGATACCAAATACTGTCCTTCTAGTGTAGCCGTAGTTAGGCCACC
ACTTCAAGAACTCTGTAGCACCGCCTACATACCTCGCTCTGCTAATCCTGTTACCAGTGGCTGCTGCCAG
TGGCGATAAGTCGTGTCTTACCGGGTTGGACTCAAGACGATAGTTACCGGATAAGGCGCAGCGGTCGGGC
TGAACGGGGGGTTCGTGCACACAGCCCAGCTTGGAGCGAACGACCTACACCGAACTGAGATACCTACAGC
GTGAGCTATGAGAAAGCGCCACGCTTCCCGAAGGGAGAAAGGCGGACAGGTATCCGGTAAGCGGCAGGGT
CGGAACAGGAGAGCGCACGAGGGAGCTTCCAGGGGGAAACGCCTGGTATCTTTATAGTCCTGTCGGGTTT
CGCCACCTCTGACTTGAGCGTCGATTTTTGTGATGCTCGTCAGGGGGGCGGAGCCTATGGAAAAACGCCA
GCAACGCGGCCTTTTTACGGTTCCTGGCCTTTTGCTGGCCTTTTGCTCACATGTTCTTTCCTGCGTTATC
CCCTGATTCTGTGGATAACCGTATTACCGCCTTTGAGTGAGCTGATACCGCTCGCCGCAGCCGAACGACC
GAGCGCAGCGAGTCAGTGAGCGAGGAAGCGGAAGAGCGCCTGATGCGGTATTTTCTCCTTACGCATCTGT
GCGGTATTTCACACCGCAATGGTGCACTCTCAGTACAATCTGCTCTGATGCCGCATAGTTAAGCCAGTAT
ACACTCCGCTATCGCTACGTGACTGGGTCATGGCTGCGCCCCGACACCCGCCAACACCCGCTGACGCGCC
CTGACGGGCTTGTCTGCTCCCGGCATCCGCTTACAGACAAGCTGTGACCGTCTCCGGGAGCTGCATGTGT
CAGAGGTTTTCACCGTCATCACCGAAACGCGCGAGGCAGCTGCGGTAAAGCTCATCAGCGTGGTCGTGAA
GCGATTCACAGATGTCTGCCTGTTCATCCGCGTCCAGCTCGTTGAGTTTCTCCAGAAGCGTTAATGTCTG
GCTTCTGATAAAGCGGGCCATGTTAAGGGCGGTTTTTTCCTGTTTGGTCACTGATGCCTCCGTGTAAGGG
GGATTTCTGTTCATGGGGGTAATGATACCGATGAAACGAGAGAGGATGCTCACGATACGGGTTACTGATG
ATGAACATGCCCGGTTACTGGAACGTTGTGAGGGTAAACAACTGGCGGTATGGATGCGGCGGGACCAGAG
AAAAATCACTCAGGGTCAATGCCAGCGCTTCGTTAATACAGATGTAGGTGTTCCACAGGGTAGCCAGCAG
CATCCTGCGATGCAGATCCGGAACATAATGGTGCAGGGCGCTGACTTCCGCGTTTCCAGACTTTACGAAA
CACGGAAACCGAAGACCATTCATGTTGTTGCTCAGGTCGCAGACGTTTTGCAGCAGCAGTCGCTTCACGT
TCGCTCGCGTATCGGTGATTCATTCTGCTAACCAGTAAGGCAACCCCGCCAGCCTAGCCGGGTCCTCAAC
GACAGGAGCACGATCATGCGCACCCGTGGGGCCGCCATGCCGGCGATAATGGCCTGCTTCTCGCCGAAAC
GTTTGGTGGCGGGACCAGTGACGAAGGCTTGAGCGAGGGCGTGCAAGATTCCGAATACCGCAAGCGACAG
GCCGATCATCGTCGCGCTCCAGCGAAAGCGGTCCTCGCCGAAAATGACCCAGAGCGCTGCCGGCACCTGT
CCTACGAGTTGCATGATAAAGAAGACAGTCATAAGTGCGGCGACGATAGTCATGCCCCGCGCCCACCGGA
AGGAGCTGACTGGGTTGAAGGCTCTCAAGGGCATCGGTCGAGATCCCGGTGCCTAATGAGTGAGCTAACT
TACATTAATTGCGTTGCGCTCACTGCCCGCTTTCCAGTCGGGAAACCTGTCGTGCCAGCTGCATTAATGA
ATCGGCCAACGCGCGGGGAGAGGCGGTTTGCGTATTGGGCGCCAGG
